Features (pLannotate 1.2.2; 12 found; start..end, strand, type, name):
    717..809     +  CDS            lacI (fragment): lac repressor; lacI; The lac repressor binds to the lac operator to inhibit transcription in E. coli. This inhibition can be relieved by adding lactose or isopropyl-β-D-thiogalactopyranoside (IPTG).
    864..891     -  terminator     rrnB T2 terminator: transcription terminator T2 from the E. coli rrnB gene
   1023..1066    +  terminator     rrnB T1 terminator: Escherichia coli rrnB; transcription terminator T1 from the E. coli rrnB gene
   1113..1149    -  CDS            lacZα (fragment): LacZα fragment of β-galactosidase; lacZ fragment
   1165..1261    +  protein_bind   attL1: mutant version of attL; recombination site for the Gateway® LR reaction LR Clonase™
   1294..2331    +  CDS            rep (fragment): R1AB_SARS - Experimental evidence at protein level: Swiss-Prot protein existence level 1. [2'-O-methyltransferase]: Methyltransferase that mediates mRNA cap 2'-O-ribose methylation to the 5'-cap structure of viral mRNAs. N7-methyl guanosine cap is a prerequisite for binding of nsp16. Therefore plays an essential role in viral mRNAs cap methylation which is essential to evade immune system. From Severe acute respiratory syndrome coronavirus (SARS-CoV).
   2363..2461    -  protein_bind   attL2: mutant version of attL; recombination site for the Gateway® LR reaction LR Clonase™
   2479..2497    -  promoter       T7 promoter: promoter for bacteriophage T7 RNA polymerase
   2687..2710    +  promoter       Pc promoter (fragment): intI1 (promoter lies within the coding sequence); class 1 integron promoter
   2886..2942    +  CDS            GmR (fragment): gentamycin acetyltransferase; aacC1; confers resistance to gentamycin
   2949..3740    +  CDS            SmR: aminoglycoside adenylyltransferase (Murphy, 1985); aadA; confers resistance to spectinomycin and streptomycin
   3833..534     +  rep_origin     ori (across the origin): high-copy-number ColE1/pMB1/pBR322/pUC origin of replication
>Addgene plasmid | pEntry_SARS-CoV-1-nsp15 | analyzer sequence | sequence record 327251
CTACCAGCGGTGGTTTGTTTGCCGGATCAAGAGCTACCAACTCTTTTTCCGAAGGTAACTGGCTTCAGCA
GAGCGCAGATACCAAATACTGTCCTTCTAGTGTAGCCGTAGTTAGGCCACCACTTCAAGAACTCTGTAGC
ACCGCCTACATACCTCGCTCTGCTAATCCTGTTACCAGTGGCTGCTGCCAGTGGCGATAAGTCGTGTCTT
ACCGGGTTGGACTCAAGACGATAGTTACCGGATAAGGCGCAGCGGTCGGGCTGAACGGGGGGTTCGTGCA
CACAGCCCAGCTTGGAGCGAACGACCTACACCGAACTGAGATACCTACAGCGTGAGCATTGAGAAAGCGC
CACGCTTCCCGAAGGGAGAAAGGCGGACAGGTATCCGGTAAGCGGCAGGGTCGGAACAGGAGAGCGCACG
AGGGAGCTTCCAGGGGGAAACGCCTGGTATCTTTATAGTCCTGTCGGGTTTCGCCACCTCTGACTTGAGC
GTCGATTTTTGTGATGCTCGTCAGGGGGGCGGAGCCTATGGAAAAACGCCAGCAACGCGGCCTTTTTACG
GTTCCTGGCCTTTTGCTGGCCTTTTGCTCACATGTTCTTTCCTGCGTTATCCCCTGATTCTGTGGATAAC
CGTATTACCGCCTTTGAGTGAGCTGATACCGCTCGCCGCAGCCGAACGACCGAGCGCAGCGAGTCAGTGA
GCGAGGAAGCGGAAGAGCGCCCAATACGCAAACCGCCTCTCCCCGCGCGTTGGCCGATTCATTAATGCAG
CTGGCACGACAGGTTTCCCGACTGGAAAGCGGGCAGTGAGCGCAACGCAATTAATACGCGTACCGCTAGC
CAGGAAGAGTTTGTAGAAACGCAAAAAGGCCATCCGTCAGGATGGCCTTCTGCTTAGTTTGATGCCTGGC
AGTTTATGGCGGGCGTCCTGCCCGCCACCCTCCGGGCCGTTGCTTCACAACGTTCAAATCCGCTCCCGGC
GGATTTGTCCTACTCAGGAGAGCGTTCACCGACAAACAACAGATAAAACGAAAGGCCCAGTCTTCCGACT
GAGCCTTTCGTTTTATTTGATGCCTGGCAGTTCCCTACTCTCGCGTTAACGCTAGCATGGATGTTTTCCC
AGTCACGACGTTGTAAAACGACGGCCAGTCTTAAGCTCGGGCCCCAAATAATGATTTTATTTTGACTGAT
AGTGACCTGTTCGTTGCAACAAATTGATGAGCAATGCTTTTTTATAATGCCAACTTTGTACAAAAAAGCA
GAAGGGCCGTCAAGGCCAGGATCCATGGGATCCAGTTTAGAAAATGTGGCTTATAATGTTGTTAATAAAG
GACACTTTGATGGACACGCCGGCGAAGCACCTGTTTCCATCATTAATAATGCTGTTTACACAAAGGTAGA
TGGTATTGATGTGGAGATCTTTGAAAATAAGACAACACTTCCTGTTAATGTTGCATTTGAGCTTTGGGCT
AAGCGTAACATTAAACCAGTGCCAGAGATTAAGATACTCAATAATTTGGGTGTTGATATCGCTGCTAATA
CTGTAATCTGGGACTACAAAAGAGAAGCCCCAGCACATGTATCTACAATAGGTGTCTGCACAATGACTGA
CATTGCCAAGAAACCTACTGAGAGTGCTTGTTCTTCACTTACTGTCTTGTTTGATGGTAGAGTGGAAGGA
CAGGTAGACCTTTTTAGAAACGCCCGTAATGGTGTTTTAATAACAGAAGGTTCAGTCAAAGGTCTAACAC
CTTCAAAGGGACCAGCACAAGCTAGCGTCAATGGAGTCACATTAATTGGAGAATCAGTAAAAACACAGTT
TAACTACTTTAAGAAAGTAGACGGCATTATTCAACAGTTGCCTGAAACCTACTTTACTCAGAGCAGAGAC
TTAGAGGATTTTAAGCCCAGATCACAAATGGAAACTGACTTTCTCGAGCTCGCTATGGATGAATTCATAC
AGCGATATAAGCTCGAGGGCTATGCCTTCGAACACATCGTTTATGGAGATTTCAGTCATGGACAACTTGG
CGGTCTTCATTTAATGATAGGCTTAGCCAAGCGCTCACAAGATTCACCACTTAAATTAGAGGATTTTATC
CCTATGGACAGCACAGTGAAAAATTACTTCATAACAGATGCGCAAACAGGTTCATCAAAATGTGTGTGTT
CTGTGATTGATCTTTTACTTGATGACTTTGTCGAGATAATAAAGTCACAAGATTTGTCAGTGATTTCAAA
AGTGGTCAAGGTTACAATTGACTATGCTGAAATTTCATTCATGCTTTGGTGTAAGGATGGACATGTTGAA
ACCTTCTACCCAAAACTACAACTTAATTAAGACGCGATCGCGGCCTCATGGGCCCAGCTTTCTTGTACAA
AGTTGGCATTATAAAAAATAATTGCTCATCAATTTGTTGCAACGAACAGGTCACTATCAGTCAAAATAAA
ATCATTATTTGCCATCCAGCTGATATCCCCTATAGTGAGTCGTATTACATGGTCATAGCTGTTTCCTGGC
AGCTCTGGCCCGTGTCTCAAAATCTCTGATGTTACATTGCACAAGATAAAAATATATCATCATGCCTCCT
CTAGACCAGCCAGGACAGAAATGCCTCGACTTCGCTGCTGCCCAAGGTTGCCGGGTGACGCACACCGTGG
AAACGGATGAAGGCACGAACCCAGTGGACATAAGCCTGTTCGGTTCGTAAGCTGTAATGCAAGTAGCGTA
TGCGCTCACGCAACTGGTCCAGAACCTTGACCGAACGCAGCGGTGGTAACGGCGCAGTGGCGGTTTTCAT
GGCTTGTTATGACTGTTTTTTTGGGGTACAGTCTATGCCTCGGGCATCCAAGCAGCAAGCGCGTTACGCC
GTGGGTCGATGTTTGATGTTATGGAGCAGCAACGATGTTACGCAGCAGGGCAGTCGCCCTAAAACAAAGT
TAAACATCATGAGGGAAGCGGTGATCGCCGAAGTATCGACTCAACTATCAGAGGTAGTTGGCGTCATCGA
GCGCCATCTCGAACCGACGTTGCTGGCCGTACATTTGTACGGCTCCGCAGTGGATGGCGGCCTGAAGCCA
CACAGTGATATTGATTTGCTGGTTACGGTGACCGTAAGGCTTGATGAAACAACGCGGCGAGCTTTGATCA
ACGACCTTTTGGAAACTTCGGCTTCCCCTGGAGAGAGCGAGATTCTCCGCGCTGTAGAAGTCACCATTGT
TGTGCACGACGACATCATTCCGTGGCGTTATCCAGCTAAGCGCGAACTGCAATTTGGAGAATGGCAGCGC
AATGACATTCTTGCAGGTATCTTCGAGCCAGCCACGATCGACATTGATCTGGCTATCTTGCTGACAAAAG
CAAGAGAACATAGCGTTGCCTTGGTAGGTCCAGCGGCGGAGGAACTCTTTGATCCGGTTCCTGAACAGGA
TCTATTTGAGGCGCTAAATGAAACCTTAACGCTATGGAACTCGCCGCCCGACTGGGCTGGCGATGAGCGA
AATGTAGTGCTTACGTTGTCCCGCATTTGGTACAGCGCAGTAACCGGCAAAATCGCGCCGAAGGATGTCG
CTGCCGACTGGGCAATGGAGCGCCTGCCGGCCCAGTATCAGCCCGTCATACTTGAAGCTAGACAGGCTTA
TCTTGGACAAGAAGAAGATCGCTTGGCCTCGCGCGCAGATCAGTTGGAAGAATTTGTCCACTACGTGAAA
GGCGAGATCACCAAGGTAGTCGGCAAATAACCCTCGAGCCACCCATGACCAAAATCCCTTAACGTGAGTT
ACGCGTCGTTCCACTGAGCGTCAGACCCCGTAGAAAAGATCAAAGGATCTTCTTGAGATCCTTTTTTTCT
GCGCGTAATCTGCTGCTTGCAAACAAAAAAACCACCG
